>Addgene plasmid #156090 | TOB2 | addgene full sequence | sequence record 377224 | Addgene NGS Result
GGCTCCGGTGCCCGTCAGTGGGCAGAGCGCACATCGCCCACAGTCCCCGAGAAGTTGGGGGGAGGGGTCG
GCAATTGAACCGGTGCCTAGAGAAGGTGGCGCGGGGTAAACTGGGAAAGTGATGTCGTGTACTGGCTCCG
CCTTTTTCCCGAGGGTGGGGGAGAACCGTATATAAGTGCAGTAGTCGCCGTGAACGTTCTTTTTCGCAAC
GGGTTTGCCGCCAGAACACAGGTAAGTGCCGTGTGTGGTTCCCGCGGGCCTGGCCTCTTTACGGGTTATG
GCCCTTGCGTGCCTTGAATTACTTCCACCTGGCTGCAGTACGTGATTCTTGATCCCGAGCTTCGGGTTGG
AAGTGGGTGGGAGAGTTCGAGGCCTTGCGCTTAAGGAGCCCCTTCGCCTCGTGCTTGAGTTGAGGCCTGG
CCTGGGCGCTGGGGCCGCCGCGTGCGAATCTGGTGGCACCTTCGCGCCTGTCTCGCTGCTTTCGATAAGT
CTCTAGCCATTTAAAATTTTTGATGACCTGCTGCGACGCTTTTTTTCTGGCAAGATAGTCTTGTAAATGC
GGGCCAAGATCTGCACACTGGTATTTCGGTTTTTGGGGCCGCGGGCGGCGACGGGGCCCGTGCGTCCCAG
CGCACATGTTCGGCGAGGCGGGGCCTGCGAGCGCGGCCACCGAGAATCGGACGGGGGTAGTCTCAAGCTG
GCCGGCCTGCTCTGGTGCCTGGCCTCGCGCCGCCGTGTATCGCCCCGCCCTGGGCGGCAAGGCTGGCCCG
GTCGGCACCAGTTGCGTGAGCGGAAAGATGGCCGCTTCCCGGCCCTGCTGCAGGGAGCTCAAAATGGAGG
ACGCGGCGCTCGGGAGAGCGGGCGGGTGAGTCACCCACACAAAGGAAAAGGGCCTTTCCGTCCTCAGCCG
TCGCTTCATGTGACTCCACGGAGTACCGGGCGCCGTCCAGGCACCTCGATTAGTTCTCGAGCTTTTGGAG
TACGTCGTCTTTAGGTTGGGGGGAGGGGTTTTATGCGATGGAGTTTCCCCACACTGAGTGGGTGGAGACT
GAAGTTAGGCCAGCTTGGCACTTGATGTAATTCTCCTTGGAATTTGCCCTTTTTGAGTTTGGATCTTGGT
TCATTCTCAAGCCTCAGACAGTGGTTCAAAGTTTTTTTCTTCCATTTCAGGTGTCGTGAGGAATTAGCTT
GGTACTAATACGACTCACTATAGGGAGACCCAAGCTGGCTAGGTAAGCTTGGTACCGAGCTCGGATCCAC
TAGTCCAGTGTGGTGGAATTCTGCAGATATCAACAAGTTTGTACAAAAAAGCAGGCTCCACCATGCAGCT
AGAGATCAAAGTGGCCCTGAACTTCATCATCTCCTACTTGTACAACAAGCTGCCCCGGCGCCGGGCAGAC
CTGTTTGGGGAGGAGCTAGAGCGGCTTTTGAAAAAGAAATATGAAGGCCACTGGTACCCTGAGAAGCCAC
TGAAAGGCTCTGGCTTCCGCTGTGTTCACATTGGGGAGATGGTGGACCCCGTGGTGGAGCTGGCCGCCAA
GCGGAGTGGCCTGGCAGTGGAAGATGTGCGGGCCAATGTGCCTGAGGAGCTGAGTGTCTGGATTGATCCC
TTTGAGGTGTCCTACCAGATTGGTGAGAAGGGAGCTGTGAAAGTGCTGTACCTGGATGACAGTGAGGGTT
GCGGTGCCCCAGAGCTGGACAAGGAGATCAAGAGCAGCTTCAACCCTGACGCCCAGGTGTTCGTGCCCAT
TGGCAGCCAGGACAGCTCCCTGTCCAACTCCCCATCGCCATCCTTTGGCCAGTCACCCAGCCCTACCTTC
ATTCCCCGCTCCGCTCAGCCCATCACCTTCACCACCGCCTCCTTCGCTGCCACCAAATTTGGCTCCACTA
AGATGAAGAAGGGGGGCGGGGCAGCAAGTGGTGGGGGTGTAGCCAGCAGTGGGGCGGGTGGCCAGCAGCC
ACCACAGCAGCCTCGCATGGCCCGCTCACCCACCAACAGCCTGCTGAAGCACAAGAGCCTCTCTCTGTCT
ATGCATTCACTGAACTTCATCACGGCCAACCCGGCCCCTCAGTCCCAGCTCTCACCCAATGCCAAGGAGT
TCGTGTACAACGGTGGTGGCTCACCCAGCCTCTTCTTTGATGCGGCCGATGGCCAGGGCAGCGGCACCCC
AGGCCCGTTTGGAGGCAGTGGGGCTGGCACCTGCAACAGCAGCAGCTTTGACATGGCCCAGGTATTTGGA
GGTGGTGCCAACAGCCTCTTCCTGGAGAAGACACCCTTTGTGGAAGGCCTCAGCTACAACCTGAACACCA
TGCAGTATCCCAGCCAGCAGTTCCAGCCCGTGGTGCTGGCCAACGACCCAGCTTTCTTGTACAAAGTGGT
TGATATCCAGCACAGTGGCGGCCGCTCGAGTCTAGAGGGCCCGCGGTTCGAAACCAGCGGAGGCGGCGGA
AGCGGGGGAGGAGGCAGCGGCGGAGGCGGCAGCGGGGGCGGCGGAAGCGCTACCGGTAAGCCTATCCCTA
ACCCTCTCCTCGGTCTCGATTCTACGCGTACCGGTATGGCTTCTAACTTTACTCAGTTCGTTCTCGTCGA
CAATGGCGGAACTGGCGACGTGACTGTCGCCCCAAGCAACTTCGCTAACGGGGTCGCTGAATGGATCAGC
TCTAACTCGCGATCACAGGCTTACAAAGTAACCTGTAGCGTTCGTCAGAGCTCTGCGCAGAATCGCAAAT
ACACCATCAAAGTCGAGGTGCCTAAAGTGGCAACCCAGACTGTTGGTGGTGAAGAGCTTCCTGTAGCCGG
ATGGAGATCTTACTTAAATATGGAACTAACCATTCCAATTTTCGCCACGAATTCCGACTGCGAGCTTATT
GTTAAGGCAATGCAAGGTCTCCTAAAAGATGGAAACCCGATTCCCTCGGCCATCGCGGCCAACTCCGGCA
TCTACGGAGGTGGAGGTGGATCTCGTACGGGTTAGTAATGAGTTTAAACCCGCTGATCAGCCTCGACTGT
GCCTTCTAGTTGCCAGCCATCTGTTGTTTGCCCCTCCCCCGTGCCTTCCTTGACCCTGGAAGGTGCCACT
CCCACTGTCCTTTCCTAATAAAATGAGGAAATTGCATCGCATTGTCTGAGTAGGTGTCATTCTATTCTGG
GGGGTGGGGTGGGGCAGGACAGCAAGGGGGAGGATTGGGAAGACAATAGCAGGCATGCTGGGGATGCGGT
GGGCTCTATGGCTTCTGAGGCGGAAAGAACCAGCTGGGGCTCTAGGGGGTATCCCC
[124 nt withheld, positions 3277-3400]
C
[91 nt withheld, positions 3402-3492]
AGGGTGATGGTTCACGTACCTAGAAGTTCCTATTCCGAAGTTCCTATTCTCTAGAAAGTATAGGAACTTC
CTTGGCCAAAAAGCCTGAACTCACCGCGACGTCTGTCGAGAAGTTTCTGATCGAAAAGTTCGACAGCGTC
TCCGACCTGATGCAGCTCTCGGAGGGCGAAGAATCTCGTGCTTTCAGCTTCGATGTAGGAGGGCGTGGAT
ATGTCCTGCGGGTAAATAGCTGCGCCGATGGTTTCTACAAAGATCGTTATGTTTATCGGCACTTTGCATC
GGCCGCGCTCCCGATTCCGGAAGTGCTTGACATTGGGGAATTCAGCGAGAGCCTGACCTATTGCATCTCC
CGCCGTGCACAGGGTGTCACGTTGCAAGACCTGCCTGAAACCGAACTGCCCGCTGTTCTGCAGCCGGTCG
CGGAGGCCATGGATGCGATCGCTGCGGCCGATCTTAGCCAGACGAGCGGGTTCGGCCCATTCGGACCGCA
AGGAATCGGTCAATACACTACATGGCGTGATTTCATATGCGCGATTGCTGATCCCCATGTGTATCACTGG
CAAACTGTGATGGACGACACCGTCAGTGCGTCCGTCGCGCAGGCTCTCGATGAGCTGATGCTTTGGGCCG
AGGACTGCCCCGAAGTCCGGCACCTCGTGCACGCGGATTTCGGCTCCAACAATGTCCTGACGGACAATGG
CCGCATAACAGCGGTCATTGACTGGAGCGAGGCGATGTTCGGGGATTCCCAATACGAGGTCGCCAACATC
TTCTTCTGGAGGCCGTGGTTGGCTTGTATGGAGCAGCAGACGCGCTACTTCGAGCGGAGGCATCCGGAGC
TTGCAGGATCGCCGCGGCTCCGGGCGTATATGCTCCGCATTGGTCTTGACCAACTCTATCAGAGCTTGGT
TGACGGCAATTTCGATGATGCAGCTTGGGCGCAGGGTCGATGCGACGCAATCGTCCGATCCGGAGCCGGG
ACTGTCGGGCGTACACAAATCGCCCGCAGAAGCGCGGCCGTCTGGACCGATGGCTGTGTAGAAGTACTCG
CCGATAGTGGAAACCGACGCCCCAGCACTCGTCCGAGGGCAAAGGAATAGCACGTACTACGAGATTTCGA
TTCCACCGCCGCCTTCTATGAAAGGTTGGGCTTCGGAATCGTTTTCCGGGACGCCGGCTGGATGATCCTC
CAGCGCGGGGATCTCATGCTGGAGTTCTTCGCCCACCCCAACTTGTTTATTGCAGCTTATAATGGTTACA
AATAAAGCAATAGCATCACAAATTTCACAAATAAAGCATTTTTTTCACTGCATTCTAGTTGTGGTTTGTC
CAAACTCATCAATGTATCTTATCATGTCTGTATACCGTCGACCTCTAGCTAGAGCTTGGCGTAATCATGG
TCATAGCTGTTTCCTGTGTGAAATTGTTATCCGCTCACAATTCCACACAACATACGAGCCGGAAGCATAA
AGTGTAAAGCCTGGGGTGCCTAATGAGTGAGCTAACTCACATTAATTGCGTTGCGCTCACTGCCCGCTTT
CCAGTCGGGAAACCTGTCGTGCCAGCTGCATTAATGAATCGGCCAACGCGCGGGGAGAGGCGGTTTGCGT
ATTGGGCGCTCTTCCGCTTCCTCGCTCACTGACTCGCTGCGCTCGGTCGTTCGGCTGCGGCGAGCGGTAT
CAGCTCACTCAAAGGCGGTAATACGGTTATCCACAGAATCAGGGGATAACGCAGGAAAGAACATGTGAGC
AAAAGGCCAGCAAAAGGCCAGGAACCGTAAAAAGGCCGCGTTGCTGGCGTTTTTCCATAGGCTCCGCCCC
CCTGACGAGCATCACAAAAATCGACGCTCAAGTCAGAGGTGGCGAAACCCGACAGGACTATAAAGATACC
AGGCGTTTCCCCCTGGAAGCTCCCTCGTGCGCTCTCCTGTTCCGACCCTGCCGCTTACCGGATACCTGTC
CGCCTTTCTCCCTTCGGGAAGCGTGGCGCTTTCTCATAGCTCACGCTGTAGGTATCTCAGTTCGGTGTAG
GTCGTTCGCTCCAAGCTGGGCTGTGTGCACGAACCCCCCGTTCAGCCCGACCGCTGCGCCTTATCCGGTA
ACTATCGTCTTGAGTCCAACCCGGTAAGACACGACTTATCGCCACTGGCAGCAGCCACTGGTAACAGGAT
TAGCAGAGCGAGGTATGTAGGCGGTGCTACAGAGTTCTTGAAGTGGTGGCCTAACTACGGCTACACTAGA
AGAACAGTATTTGGTATCTGCGCTCTGCTGAAGCCAGTTACCTTCGGAAAAAGAGTTGGTAGCTCTTGAT
CCGGCAAACAAACCACCGCTGGTAGCGGTGGTTTTTTTGTTTGCAAGCAGCAGATTACGCGCAGAAAAAA
AGGATCTCAAGAAGATCCTTTGATCTTTTCTACGGGGTCTGACGCTCAGTGGAACGAAAACTCACGTTAA
GGGATTTTGGTCATGAGATTATCAAAAAGGATCTTCACCTAGATCCTTTTAAATTAAAAATGAAGTTTTA
AATCAATCTAAAGTATATATGAGTAAACTTGGTCTGACAGTTACCAATGCTTAATCAGTGAGGCACCTAT
CTCAGCGATCTGTCTATTTCGTTCATCCATAGTTGCCTGACTCCCCGTCGTGTAGATAACTACGATACGG
GAGGGCTTACCATCTGGCCCCAGTGCTGCAATGATACCGCGAGACCCACGCTCACCGGCTCCAGATTTAT
CAGCAATAAACCAGCCAGCCGGAAGGGCCGAGCGCAGAAGTGGTCCTGCAACTTTATCCGCCTCCATCCA
GTCTATTAATTGTTGCCGGGAAGCTAGAGTAAGTAGTTCGCCAGTTAATAGTTTGCGCAACGTTGTTGCC
ATTGCTACAGGCATCGTGGTGTCACGCTCGTCGTTTGGTATGGCTTCATTCAGCTCCGGTTCCCAACGAT
CAAGGCGAGTTACATGATCCCCCATGTTGTGCAAAAAAGCGGTTAGCTCCTTCGGTCCTCCGATCGTTGT
CAGAAGTAAGTTGGCCGCAGTGTTATCACTCATGGTTATGGCAGCACTGCATAATTCTCTTACTGTCATG
CCATCCGTAAGATGCTTTTCTGTGACTGGTGAGTACTCAACCAAGTCATTCTGAGAATAGTGTATGCGGC
GACCGAGTTGCTCTTGCCCGGCGTCAATACGGGATAATACCGCGCCACATAGCAGAACTTTAAAAGTGCT
CATCATTGGAAAACGTTCTTCGGGGCGAAAACTCTCAAGGATCTTACCGCTGTTGAGATCCAGTTCGATG
TAACCCACTCGTGCACCCAACTGATCTTCAGCATCTTTTACTTTCACCAGCGTTTCTGGGTGAGCAAAAA
CAGGAAGGCAAAATGCCGCAAAAAAGGGAATAAGGGCGACACGGAAATGTTGAATACTCATACTCTTCCT
TTTTCAATATTATTGAAGCATTTATCAGGGTTATTGTCTCATGAGCGGATACATATTTGAATGTATTTAG
AAAAATAAACAAATAGGGGTTCCGCGCACATTTCCCCGAAAAGTGCCACCTGACGTCGACGGATCGGGAG
ATCTCCCGATCCCCTATGGTGCACTCTCAGTACAATCTGCTCTGATGCCGCATAGTTAAGCCAGTATCTG
CTCCCTGCTTGTGTGTTGGAGGTCGCTGAGTAGTGCGCGAGCAAAATTTAAGCTACAACAAGGCAAGGCT
TGACCGACAATTGCATGAAGAATCTGCTTAGGGTTAGGCGTTTTGCGCTGCTTCGCGATGTACGGGCCAG
ATATACGCGTTGACATTGATTATTGACTAGGCTTTTGCAAAAAGCTTTGCAAAGATGGATAAAGTTTTAA
ACAGAGAGGAATCTTTGCAGCTAATGGACCTTCTAGGTCTTGAAAGGAGTGGGAATT
Features (pLannotate 1.2.2; 24 found; start..end, strand, type, name):
      1..1179    +  promoter       EF-1α promoter: strong constitutive promoter for human elongation factor EF-1α
   1196..1214    +  promoter       T7 promoter: promoter for bacteriophage T7 RNA polymerase
   1293..1317    +  protein_bind   attB1: mutant version of attB; recombination site for the Gateway® BP reaction BP Clonase™
   1323..2354    +  CDS            TOB2: TOB2_HUMAN - Also known as KIAA1663, TOB4, TROB2. Experimental evidence at protein level: Swiss-Prot protein existence level 1. Anti-proliferative protein inhibits cell cycle progression from the G0/G1 to S phases. From Homo sapiens (Human).
   2356..2380    -  protein_bind   attB2: mutant version of attB; recombination site for the Gateway® BP reaction BP Clonase™
   2505..2546    +  CDS            V5 tag: epitope tag from simian virus 5
   2559..2945    +  CDS            MS2: bacteriophage MS2 coat protein binds to a specific stem-loop structure in the viral RNA (Peabody, 1993)
   3007..3231    +  polyA_signal   bGH poly(A) signal: bovine growth hormone polyadenylation signal
   3235..3256    +  promoter       SV40 promoter (fragment): SV40 enhancer and early promoter
   3277..3510    +  rep_origin     f1 ori (fragment) (sequence partly withheld): f1 bacteriophage origin of replication; arrow indicates direction of (+) strand synthesis
   3515..3562    +  protein_bind   FRT: FLP-mediated recombination occurs in the 8-bp core sequence TCTAGAAA (Turan and Bode, 2011). FLP recombinase from the Saccharomyces cerevisiae 2μ plasmid
   3570..4592    +  CDS            HygR: aminoglycoside phosphotransferase from E. coli; aph(4)-Ia; confers resistance to hygromycin
   4602..4727    +  CDS            ble (fragment): BLE_KLEPN - Experimental evidence at protein level: Swiss-Prot protein existence level 1. Binding protein with a strong affinity to the bleomycin family of antibiotics. Binds to CL990; an antimitotic-antibiotic compound. From Klebsiella pneumoniae.
   4722..4843    +  polyA_signal   SV40 poly(A) signal: SV40 polyadenylation signal
   4916..4932    -  protein_bind   lac operator: The lac repressor binds to the lac operator to inhibit transcription in E. coli. This inhibition can be relieved by adding lactose or isopropyl-β-D-thiogalactopyranoside (IPTG). lac repressor encoded by lacI
   4940..4970    -  promoter       lac promoter: promoter for the E. coli lac operon
   4985..5006    -  protein_bind   CAP binding site: CAP binding activates transcription in the presence of cAMP. E. coli catabolite activator protein
   5019..5111    -  CDS            lacI (fragment): lac repressor; lacI; The lac repressor binds to the lac operator to inhibit transcription in E. coli. This inhibition can be relieved by adding lactose or isopropyl-β-D-thiogalactopyranoside (IPTG).
   5294..5882    -  rep_origin     ori: high-copy-number ColE1/pMB1/pBR322/pUC origin of replication
   6053..6913    -  CDS            AmpR: β-lactamase; bla; confers resistance to ampicillin, carbenicillin, and related antibiotics
   6914..7018    -  promoter       AmpR promoter: bla
   7077..7129    -  misc_feature   bom (fragment): basis of mobility region from pBR322
   7284..7302    +  enhancer       CMV enhancer (fragment): human cytomegalovirus immediate early enhancer
   7327..7393    +  CDS            small t antigen (fragment): SV40 (simian virus 40) small t antigen
