[The description below was written by a language model from this plasmid's Addgene catalogue record and pLannotate feature annotations shown in this document.]
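Description:
TOB2 is a mammalian expression plasmid built by Gateway cloning in the E2.pEF5-DEST-FL-V5-MCP destination backbone. It carries the unmutated human TOB2 open reading frame, which encodes an anti-proliferative protein. The insert sits between attB1 and attB2 recombination sites and is driven by the strong constitutive EF-1α promoter. A T7 promoter lies just upstream of the insert. Downstream of attB2, and on the same strand as the insert, are a V5 epitope tag and the bacteriophage MS2 coat protein (MCP), followed by a bGH polyadenylation signal. The catalogue records V5-MCP as a C-terminal fusion supplied by the backbone, so the expected product is TOB2-V5-MCP. The sequenced record is about 7.4 kb.

MCP binds a specific MS2 RNA stem-loop, so the fusion can be recruited to any transcript carrying such hairpins. This fits the stated purpose of an RNA-binding protein tethering screen, in which candidate proteins are tethered to a reporter mRNA and assessed for effects on mRNA stability or translation. The reporter itself is not part of this plasmid. The V5 tag allows detection of the fusion protein.

Beyond the expression cassette, the plasmid carries an FRT site placed directly upstream of a hygromycin resistance coding sequence with an SV40 poly(A) signal. No full promoter is annotated ahead of HygR, an arrangement typical of vectors designed for FLP-mediated integration into a genomic FRT landing site, although the record does not state that it is used this way. In E. coli the plasmid is maintained by a high-copy ColE1/pUC-type origin and selected with ampicillin through AmpR. The remaining annotations (partial f1 ori, lac promoter and operator elements, and fragments of ble, bom, the CMV enhancer and SV40 sequences) appear to be backbone remnants.
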