Addgene plasmid #156090: TOB2
Purpose: For use in RBP tethering screen
Depositing lab: Eugene Yeo. Depositing organization: University of California, San Diego (UCSD). Publication: Large-scale tethered function assays identify factors that regulate mRNA stability and translation. Luo EC, Nathanson JL, Tan FE, Schwartz JL, Schmok JC, Shankar A, Markmiller S, Yee BA, Sathe S, Pratt GA, Scaletta DB, Ha Y, Hill DE, Aigner S, Yeo GW. Nat Struct Mol Biol. 2020 Oct;27(10):989-1000. doi: 10.1038/s41594-020-0477-6. Epub 2020 Aug 17. PubMed 32807991.
Backbone
  Vector backbone: E2.pEF5-DEST-FL-V5-MCP
  Backbone size w/o insert (bp): 7357
  Vector type: Mammalian Expression
Growth in bacteria
  Bacterial resistance: Ampicillin, 100 μg/mL
  Growth temperature: 37°C
  Growth strain: DH5alpha
  Copy number: High Copy
Gene/Insert
  Gene/Insert name: TOB2 (alt name: Accession: BC038957)
  Species: H. sapiens (human)
  Insert size (bp): 1035
  Mutation: none
  Entrez Gene: TOB2 (a.k.a. TOB4, TOBL, TROB2)
  Promoter: EF-1a
  Tag / fusion protein: V5-MCP (C terminal on backbone)
  Cloning method: Gateway Cloning
  Sequencing primers: 5′ TAATACGACTCACTATAGGG; 3′ gctcgagtctagagggc
Resource information
  A portion of this plasmid was derived from a plasmid made by: DNASU Plasmid Repository Center for Personalized Diagnostics Biodesign Institute
Terms and licenses: Academic/Nonprofit Terms; Industry Terms: Not Available to Industry
How to cite: TOB2 was a gift from Eugene Yeo (Addgene plasmid # 156090 ; http://n2t.net/addgene:156090 ; RRID:Addgene_156090)
