>Addgene plasmid #156090 | TOB2 | depositor partial sequence | sequence record 301493 | Insert Sequence
ATGCAGCTAGAGATCAAAGTGGCCCTGAACTTCATCATCTCCTACTTGTACAACAAGCTGCCCCGGCGCC
GGGCAGACCTGTTTGGGGAGGAGCTAGAGCGGCTTTTGAAAAAGAAATATGAAGGCCACTGGTACCCTGA
GAAGCCACTGAAAGGCTCTGGCTTCCGCTGTGTTCACATTGGGGAGATGGTGGACCCCGTGGTGGAGCTG
GCCGCCAAGCGGAGTGGCCTGGCAGTGGAAGATGTGCGGGCCAATGTGCCTGAGGAGCTGAGTGTCTGGA
TTGATCCCTTTGAGGTGTCCTACCAGATTGGTGAGAAGGGAGCTGTGAAAGTGCTGTACCTGGATGACAG
TGAGGGTTGCGGTGCCCCAGAGCTGGACAAGGAGATCAAGAGCAGCTTCAACCCTGACGCCCAGGTGTTC
GTGCCCATTGGCAGCCAGGACAGCTCCCTGTCCAACTCCCCATCGCCATCCTTTGGCCAGTCACCCAGCC
CTACCTTCATTCCCCGCTCCGCTCAGCCCATCACCTTCACCACCGCCTCCTTCGCTGCCACCAAATTTGG
CTCCACTAAGATGAAGAAGGGGGGCGGGGCAGCAAGTGGTGGGGGTGTAGCCAGCAGTGGGGCGGGTGGC
CAGCAGCCACCACAGCAGCCTCGCATGGCCCGCTCACCCACCAACAGCCTGCTGAAGCACAAGAGCCTCT
CTCTGTCTATGCATTCACTGAACTTCATCACGGCCAACCCGGCCCCTCAGTCCCAGCTCTCACCCAATGC
CAAGGAGTTCGTGTACAACGGTGGTGGCTCACCCAGCCTCTTCTTTGATGCGGCCGATGGCCAGGGCAGC
GGCACCCCAGGCCCGTTTGGAGGCAGTGGGGCTGGCACCTGCAACAGCAGCAGCTTTGACATGGCCCAGG
TATTTGGAGGTGGTGCCAACAGCCTCTTCCTGGAGAAGACACCCTTTGTGGAAGGCCTCAGCTACAACCT
GAACACCATGCAGTATCCCAGCCAGCAGTTCCAGCCCGTGGTGCTGGCCAACTGA
